>Addgene plasmid #221722 | pCS2+-FLAG3-hsAgo2F-Y | addgene full sequence | sequence record 449348 | Addgene NGS Result
CGCCATTCTGCCTGGGGACGTCGGAGCAAGCTTGATTTAGGTGACACTATAGAATACAAGCTACTTGTTC
TTTTTGCAGGATCCCAACGACCGAAAACCTGTATTTTCAGGGCGCCATGGACTACAAAGACCATGACGGA
GATTACAAAGACCACGACATCGACTACAAGGATGACGATGACAAGGGAGGATACTCGGGAGCCGGCCCCG
CACTTGCACCTCCTGCGCCGCCGCCCCCCATCCAAGGATATGCCTTCAAGCCTCCACCTAGACCCGACTT
TGGGACCTCCGGGAGAACAATCAAATTACAGGCCAATTTCTTCGAAATGGACATCCCCAAAATTGACATC
TATCATTATGAATTGGATATCAAGCCAGAGAAGTGCCCGAGGAGAGTTAACAGGGAAATCGTGGAACACA
TGGTCCAGCACTTTAAAACACAGATCTTTGGGGATCGGAAGCCCGTGTTTGACGGCAGGAAGAATCTATA
CACAGCCATGCCCCTTCCGATTGGGAGGGACAAGGTGGAGCTGGAGGTCACGCTGCCAGGAGAAGGCAAG
GATCGCATCTTCAAGGTGTCCATCAAGTGGGTGTCCTGCGTGAGCTTGCAGGCGTTACACGATGCACTTT
CAGGGCGGCTGCCTAGCGTCCCTTTTGAGACGATCCAGGCCCTGGACGTGGTCATGAGGCACTTGCCATC
CATGAGGTACACCCCCGTGGGCCGCTCCTTCTTCACCGCGTCCGAAGGCTGCTCTAACCCTCTTGGCGGG
GGCCGAGAAGTGTGGTTTGGCTTCCATCAGTCCGTCCGGCCTTCTCTCTGGAAAATGATGCTGAATATTG
ATGTGTCAGCAACAGCGTTTTACAAGGCACAGCCAGTAATCGAGTTTGTTTGTGAAGTTTTGGATTTTAA
AAGTATTGAAGAACAACAAAAACCTCTGACAGATTCCCAAAGGGTAAAGTTTACCAAAGAAATTAAAGGT
CTAAAGGTGGAGATAACGCACTGTGGGCAGATGAAGAGGAAGTACCGCGTCTGCAATGTGACCCGGCGGC
CCGCCAGTCACCAAACATTCCCGCTGCAGCAGGAGAGCGGGCAGACGGTGGAGTGCACGGTGGCCCAGTA
TTTCAAGGACAGGCACAAGCTTGTTCTGCGCTACCCCCACCTCCCATGTTTACAAGTCGGACAGGAGCAG
AAACACACCTACCTTCCCCTGGAGGTCTGTAACATTGTGGCAGGACAAAGATGTATTAAAAAATTAACGG
ACAATCAGACCTCAACCATGATCAGAGCAACTGCTAGGTCGGCGCCCGATCGGCAAGAAGAGATTAGCAA
ATTGATGCGAAGTGCAAGTTTCAACACAGATCCATACGTCCGTGAATTTGGAATCATGGTCAAAGATGAG
ATGACAGACGTGACTGGGCGGGTGCTGCAGCCGCCCTCCATCCTCTACGGGGGCAGGAATAAAGCTATTG
CGACCCCTGTCCAGGGCGTCTGGGACATGCGGAAC
[405 nt withheld, positions 1506-1910]
AACAACATCCTGCTGCCCCAGGGCAGGCCGCCGGTGTTCCAGCAGCCCGTCATCTTTCTGGGAGCAGACG
TCACTCACCCCCCCGCCGGGGATGGGAAGAAGCCCTCCATTGCCGCCGTGGTGGGCAGCATGGACGCCCA
CCCCAATCGCTACTGCGCCACCGTGCGCGTGCAGCAGCACCGGCAGGAGATCATACAAGACCTGGCCGCC
ATGGTCCGCGAGCTCCTCATCCAGTTCTACAAGTCCACGCGCTTCAAGCCCACCCGCATCATCTATTACC
GCGACGGTGTCTCTGAAGGCCAGTTCCAGCAGGTTCTCCACCACGAGTTGCTGGCCATCCGTGAGGCCTG
TATCAAGCTAGAAAAAGACTACCAGCCCGGGATCACCTTCATCGTGGTGCAGAAGAGGCACCACACCCGG
CTCTTCTGCACTGACAAGAACGAGCGGGTTGGGAAAAGTGGAAACATTCCAGCAGGCACGACTGTGGACA
CGAAAATCACCCACCCCACCGAGTTCGACTTCTACCTGTGTAGTCACGCTGGCATCCAGGGGACAAGCAG
GCCTTCGCACTATCACGTCCTCTGGGACGACAATCGTTTCTCCTCTGATGAGCTGCAGATCCTAACCTAC
CAGCTGTGTCACACCTACGTGCGCTGCACACGCTCCGTGTCCATCCCAGCGCCAGCATACTACGCTCACC
TGGTGGCCTTCCGGGCCAGGTACCACCTGGTGGATAAGGAACATGACAGTGCTGAAGGAAGCCATACCTC
TGGGCAGAGTAACGGGCGAGACCACCAAGCACTGGCCAAGGCGGTCCAGGTTCACCAAGACACTCTGCGC
ACCATGTACTTTGCTTGATAGGATCGAATCGGACTTTCGAATTCTAGAACTATAGTGAGTCGTATTACGT
AGATCCAGACATGATAAGATACATTGATGAGTTTGGACAAACCACAACTAGAATGCAGTGAAAAAAATGC
TTTATTTGTGAAATTTGTGATGCTATTGCTTTATTTGTAACCATTATAAGCTGCAATAAACAAGTTAACA
ACAACAATTGCATTCATTTTATGTTTCAGGTTCAGGGGGAGGTGTGGGAGGTTTTTTAATTCGCGGCCGC
GGCGCCAATGCATTGGGCCCGGTACCCAGCTTTTGTTCCCTTTAGTGAGGGTTAATTGCGCGCTTGGCGT
AATCATGGTCATAGCTGTTTCCTGTGTGAAATTGTTATCCGCTCACAATTCCACACAACATACGAGCCGG
GAGCATAAAGTGTAAAGCCTGGGGTGCCTAATGAGTGAGCTAACTCACATTAATTGCGTTGCGCTCACTG
CCCGCTTTCCAGTCGGGAAACCTGTCGTGCCAGCTGCATTAATGAATCGGCCAACGCGCGGGGAGAGGCG
GTTTGCGTATTGGGCGCTCTTCCGCTTCCTCGCTCACTGACTCGCTGCGCTCGGTCGTTCGGCTGCGGCG
AGCGGTATCAGCTCACTCAAAGGCGGTAATACGGTTATCCACAGAATCAGGGGATAACGCAGGAAAGAAC
ATGTGAGCAAAAGGCCAGCAAAAGGCCAGGAACCGTAAAAAGGCCGCGTTGCTGGCGTTTTTCCATAGGC
TCCGCCCCCCTGACGAGCATCACAAAAATCGACGCTCAAGTCAGAGGTGGCGAAACCCGACAGGACTATA
AAGATACCAGGCGTTTCCCCCTGGAAGCTCCCTCGTGCGCTCTCCTGTTCCGACCCTGCCGCTTACCGGA
TACCTGTCCGCCTTTCTCCCTTCGGGAAGCGTGGCGCTTTCTCATAGCTCACGCTGTAGGTATCTCAGTT
CGGTGTAGGTCGTTCGCTCCAAGCTGGGCTGTGTGCACGAACCCCCCGTTCAGCCCGACCGCTGCGCCTT
ATCCGGTAACTATCGTCTTGAGTCCAACCCGGTAAGACACGACTTATCGCCACTGGCAGCAGCCACTGGT
AACAGGATTAGCAGAGCGAGGTATGTAGGCGGTGCTACAGAGTTCTTGAAGTGGTGGCCTAACTACGGCT
ACACTAGAAGAACAGTATTTGGTATCTGCGCTCTGCTGAAGCCAGTTACCTTCGGAAAAAGAGTTGGTAG
CTCTTGATCCGGCAAACAAACCACCGCTGGTAGCGGTGGTTTTTTTGTTTGCAAGCAGCAGATTACGCGC
AGAAAAAAAGGATCTCAAGAAGATCCTTTGATCTTTTCTACGGGGTCTGACGCTCAGTGGAACGAAAACT
CACGTTAAGGGATTTTGGTCATGAGATTATCAAAAAGGATCTTCACCTAGATCCTTTTAAATTAAAAATG
AAGTTTTAAATCAATCTAAAGTATATATGAGTAAACTTGGTCTGACAGTTACCAATGCTTAATCAGTGAG
GCACCTATCTCAGCGATCTGTCTATTTCGTTCATCCATAGTTGCCTGACTCCCCGTCGTGTAGATAACTA
CGATACGGGAGGGCTTACCATCTGGCCCCAGTGCTGCAATGATACCGCGAGACCCACGCTCACCGGCTCC
AGATTTATCAGCAATAAACCAGCCAGCCGGAAGGGCCGAGCGCAGAAGTGGTCCTGCAACTTTATCCGCC
TCCATCCAGTCTATTAATTGTTGCCGGGAAGCTAGAGTAAGTAGTTCGCCAGTTAATAGTTTGCGCAACG
TTGTTGCCATTGCTACAGGCATCGTGGTGTCACGCTCGTCGTTTGGTATGGCTTCATTCAGCTCCGGTTC
CCAACGATCAAGGCGAGTTACATGATCCCCCATGTTGTGCAAAAAAGCGGTTAGCTCCTTCGGTCCTCCG
ATCGTTGTCAGAAGTAAGTTGGCCGCAGTGTTATCACTCATGGTTATGGCAGCACTGCATAATTCTCTTA
CTGTCATGCCATCCGTAAGATGCTTTTCTGTGACTGGTGAGTACTCAACCAAGTCATTCTGAGAATAGTG
TATGCGGCGACCGAGTTGCTCTTGCCCGGCGTCAATACGGGATAATACCGCGCCACATAGCAGAACTTTA
AAAGTGCTCATCATTGGAAAACGTTCTTCGGGGCGAAAACTCTCAAGGATCTTACCGCTGTTGAGATCCA
GTTCGATGTAACCCACTCGTGCACCCAACTGATCTTCAGCATCTTTTACTTTCACCAGCGTTTCTGGGTG
AGCAAAAACAGGAAGGCAAAATGCCGCAAAAAAGGGAATAAGGGCGACACGGAAATGTTGAATACTCATA
CTCTTCCTTTTTCAATATTATTGAAGCATTTATCAGGGTTATTGTCTCATGAGCGGATACATATTTGAAT
GTATTTAGAAAAATAAACAAATAGGGGTTCCGCGCACATTTCCCCGAAAAGTGCCACCTAAATTGTAAGC
GTTAATATTTTGTTAAAATTCGCGTTAAATTTTTGTTAAATCAGCTCATTTTTTAACCAATAGGCCGAAA
TCGGCAAAATCCCTTATAAATCAAAAGAATAGACCGAGATAGGGT
[37 nt withheld, positions 5386-5422]
AAAGAACGTGGACTCCAACGTCAAAGG
[49 nt withheld, positions 5450-5498]
T
[91 nt withheld, positions 5500-5590]
G
[124 nt withheld, positions 5592-5715]
CCCATTCGCCATTCAGGCTGCGCAACTGTTGGGAAGGGCGATCGGTGCGGGCCTCTTCGCTATTACGCCA
GTCGACCGCCAATTCAATATGGCGTATATGGACTCATGCCAATTCAATATGGTGGATCTGGACCTGTGCC
AATTCAATATGGCGTATATGGACTCGTGCCAATTCAATATGGTGGATCTGGACCCCAGCCAATTCAATAT
GGCGGACTTGGCACCATGCCAATTCAATATGGCGGACCTGGCACTGTGCCAACTGGGGAGGGGTCTACTT
GGCACGGTGCCAAGTTTGAGGAGGGGTCTTGGCCCTGTGCCAAGTCCGCCATATTGAATTGGCATGGTGC
CAATAATGGCGGCCATATTGGCTATATGCCAGGATCAATATATAGGCAATATCCAATATGGCCCTATGCC
AATATGGCTATTGGCCAGGTTCAATACTATGTATTGGCCCTATGCCATATAGTATTCCATATATGGGTTT
TCCTATTGACGTAGATAGCCCCTCCCAATGGGCGGTCCCATATACCATATATGGGGCTTCCTAATACCGC
CCATAGCCACTCCCCCATTGACGTCAATGGTCTCTATATATGGTCTTTCCTATTGACGTCATATGGGCGG
TCCTATTGACGTATATGGCGCCTCCCCCATTGACGTCAATTACGGTAAATGGCCCGCCTGGCTCAATGCC
CATTGACGTCAATAGGACCACCCACCATTGACGTCAATGGGATGGCTCATTGCCCATTCATATCCGTTCT
CACGCCCCCTATTGACGTCAATGACGGTAAATGGCCCACTTGGCAGTACATCAATATCTATTAATAGTAA
CTTGGCAAGTACATTACTATTGGAAGTACGCCAGGGTACATTGGCAGTACTCCCATTGACGTCAATGGCG
GTAAATGGCCCGCGATGGCTGCCAAGTACATCCCCATTGACGTCAATGGGGAGGGGCAATGACGCAAATG
GGCGTTCCATTGACGTAAATGGGCGGTAGGCGTGCCTAATGGGAGGTCTATATAAGCAATGCTCGTTTAG
GGAAC
Features (pLannotate 1.2.2; 17 found; start..end, strand, type, name):
     35..53      +  promoter       SP6 promoter: promoter for bacteriophage SP6 RNA polymerase
     93..113     +  CDS            TEV site: tobacco etch virus (TEV) protease recognition and cleavage site
    165..185     +  CDS            FLAG (fragment): FLAG® epitope tag, followed by an enterokinase cleavage site
    192..2765    +  CDS            AGO2 (sequence partly withheld): AGO2_HUMAN - Also known as EIF2C2. Experimental evidence at protein level: Swiss-Prot protein existence level 1. Required for RNA-mediated gene silencing (RNAi) by the RNA- induced silencing complex (RISC). The 'minimal RISC' appears to include AGO2 bound to a short guide RNA such as a microRNA (miRNA) or short interfering RNA (siRNA). These guide RNAs direct RISC to complementary mRNAs that are targets for RISC-mediated gene silencing. The precise mechanism of gene silencing depends on the degree of complementarity between the miRNA or siRNA and its target. Binding of RISC to a perfectly comp
   2800..2817    -  promoter       T7 promoter (fragment): promoter for bacteriophage T7 RNA polymerase
   2822..2956    -  polyA_signal   SV40 poly(A) signal: SV40 polyadenylation signal
   3069..3087    -  promoter       T3 promoter: promoter for bacteriophage T3 RNA polymerase
   3132..3148    -  protein_bind   lac operator: The lac repressor binds to the lac operator to inhibit transcription in E. coli. This inhibition can be relieved by adding lactose or isopropyl-β-D-thiogalactopyranoside (IPTG). lac repressor encoded by lacI
   3156..3186    -  promoter       lac promoter: promoter for the E. coli lac operon
   3201..3222    -  protein_bind   CAP binding site: CAP binding activates transcription in the presence of cAMP. E. coli catabolite activator protein
   3235..3327    -  CDS            lacI (fragment): lac repressor; lacI; The lac repressor binds to the lac operator to inhibit transcription in E. coli. This inhibition can be relieved by adding lactose or isopropyl-β-D-thiogalactopyranoside (IPTG).
   3510..4098    -  rep_origin     ori: high-copy-number ColE1/pMB1/pBR322/pUC origin of replication
   4269..5129    -  CDS            AmpR: β-lactamase; bla; confers resistance to ampicillin, carbenicillin, and related antibiotics
   5130..5234    -  promoter       AmpR promoter: bla
   5287..5715    -  rep_origin     f1 ori (sequence partly withheld): f1 bacteriophage origin of replication; arrow indicates direction of (+) strand synthesis
   5720..5786    -  CDS            lacZα (fragment): LacZα fragment of β-galactosidase; lacZ fragment
   5793..6770    +  promoter       CMV IE94 promoter: enhancer/promoter region of simian cytomegalovirus major immediate early transcription unit IE94
