[The description below was written by a language model from this plasmid's Addgene catalogue record and pLannotate feature annotations shown in this document.]
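Description:
pCS2+-FLAG3-hsAgo2F-Y is a pCS2+-based expression plasmid (about 6.8 kb) made for producing a mutant human Argonaute2 protein in zebrafish embryos. It is maintained in E. coli as a high-copy plasmid through a ColE1/pUC-type origin and selected with ampicillin via the β-lactamase gene. The backbone also carries an f1 phage origin and remnants of the lac promoter/operator, lacZα and lacI regions, which have no role in the payload's expression.

The insert is the human AGO2 coding sequence carrying an F666Y substitution in the active site, fused at its N terminus to a 3xFLAG epitope tag for detection or immunopurification. The annotation picks up only a FLAG fragment in this region, and it also finds a TEV protease recognition site upstream of the tag that the catalogue entry does not mention. Expression is driven by the simian cytomegalovirus IE94 enhancer/promoter, and transcripts are terminated by the SV40 polyadenylation signal downstream of the insert. An SP6 promoter lies between the CMV promoter and the coding sequence, a standard pCS2+ arrangement that allows sense mRNA to be transcribed in vitro, which is a common route for embryo injection. The record does not say whether DNA or mRNA was delivered. T7 (a fragment) and T3 promoters lie on the opposite strand downstream of the insert.

AGO2 is the catalytic core of the RNA-induced silencing complex, using small guide RNAs to cleave complementary targets. According to the associated publication title, the construct comes from work on Argonaute2-catalysed cleavage and its severe impairment in fish, so it probably serves to test how this active-site residue affects slicing activity.
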