Addgene plasmid #221722: pCS2+-FLAG3-hsAgo2F-Y
Purpose: Expression of human Ago2 with F666Y mutation and N-terminal 3xFLAG tag in zebrafish embryos.
Depositing lab: David Bartel. Depositing organization: Whitehead Institute for Biomedical Research. Publication: A Seed Mismatch Enhances Argonaute2-Catalyzed Cleavage and Partially Rescues Severely Impaired Cleavage Found in Fish. Chen GR, Sive H, Bartel DP. Mol Cell. 2017 Dec 21;68(6):1095-1107.e5. doi: 10.1016/j.molcel.2017.11.032. PubMed 29272705.
Backbone
  Vector backbone: pCS2+
  Vector type: Fish expression
Growth in bacteria
  Bacterial resistance: Ampicillin, 100 μg/mL
  Growth temperature: 37°C
  Growth strain: DH5alpha
  Copy number: High Copy
Gene/Insert
  Gene/Insert name: hsAgo2F-Y
  Species: H. sapiens (human)
  Mutation: F666Y in active site
  Entrez Gene: AGO2 (a.k.a. CASC7, EIF2C2, LESKRES, LINC00980, PPD, Q10)
  Promoter: simian CMV IE94
  Tag / fusion protein: 3xFLAG (N terminal on insert)
  Cloning method: Gibson Cloning
  Sequencing primers: 5′ SP6 (5' of insert)
Terms and licenses: Academic/Nonprofit Terms; Industry Terms: Not Available to Industry
How to cite: pCS2+-FLAG3-hsAgo2F-Y was a gift from David Bartel (Addgene plasmid # 221722 ; http://n2t.net/addgene:221722 ; RRID:Addgene_221722)
